>Addgene plasmid #65585 | PAS518 (TJF085) | depositor partial sequence | sequence record 111352 | FadD R554G gene insert
TTGAAGAAGGTTTGGCTTAACCGTTATCCCGCGGACGTTCCGACGGAGATCAACCCTGACCGTTATCAAT
CTCTGGTAGATATGTTTGAGCAGTCGGTCGCGCGCTACGCCGATCAACCTGCGTTTGTGAATATGGGGGA
GGTAATGACCTTCCGCAAGCTGGAAGAACGCAGTCGCGCGTTTGCCGCTTATTTGCAACAAGGGTTGGGG
CTGAAGAAAGGCGATCGCGTTGCGTTGATGATGCCTAATTTATTGCAATATCCGGTGGCGCTGTTTGGCA
TTTTGCGTGCCGGGATGATCGTCGTAAACGTTAACCCGTTGTATACCCCGCGTGAGCTAGAGCATCAGCT
TAACGATAGCGGCGCATCGGCGATTGTTATCGTGTCTAACTTTGCTCACACACTGGAAAAAGTGGTTGAT
AAAACCGCCGTTCAGCACGTAATTCTGACCCGTATGGGCGATCAGCTATCTACGGCAAAAGGCACGGTAG
TCAATTTCGTTGTTAAATACATCAAGCGTTTGGTGCCGAAATACCATCTGCCAGATGCCATTTCATTTCG
TAGCGCACTGCATAACGGCTACCGGATGCAGTACGTCAAACCCGAACTGGTGCCGGAAGATTTAGCTTTT
CTGCAATACACCGGCGGCACCACTGGTGTGGCGAAAGGCGCGATGCTGACTCACCGCAATATGCTGGCGA
ACCTGGAACAGGTTAACGCGACCTATGGTCCGCTGTTGCATCCGGGCAAAGAGCTGGTGGTGACGGCGCT
GCCGCTGTATCACATTTTTGCCCTGACCATTAACTGCCTGCTGTTTATCGAACTGGGTGGGCAGAACCTG
CTTATCACTAACCCGCGCGATATTCCAGGGTTGGTAAAAGAGTTAGCGAAATATCCGTTTACCGCTATCA
CGGGCGTTAACACCTTGTTCAATGCGTTGCTGAACAATAAAGAGTTCCAGCAGCTGGATTTCTCCAGTCT
GCATCTTTCCGCAGGCGGAGGGATGCCAGTGCAGCAAGTGGTGGCAGAGCGTTGGGTGAAACTGACAGGA
CAGTATCTGCTGGAAGGCTATGGCCTTACCGAGTGTGCGCCGCTGGTCAGCGTTAACCCATATGATATTG
ATTATCATAGTGGAAGCATCGGTTTGCCGGTGCCGTCGACGGAAGCCAAACTGGTGGATGATGATGATAA
TGAAGTACCACCGGGTCAACCGGGTGAGCTTTGTGTCAAAGGGCCGCAGGTGATGCTGGGTTACTGGCAG
CGTCCGGATGCTACAGATGAGATCATCAAAAATGGCTGGTTACACACCGGCGACATCGCGGTGATGGATG
AAGAAGGATTCCTGCGCATTGTCGATCGTAAAAAAGACATGATTCTGGTTTCCGGTTTTAACGTCTATCC
CAACGAGATTGAAGATGTCGTCATGCAGCATCCCGGCGTACAGGAAGTCGCGGCTGTTGGCGTACCTTCC
GGCTCCAGTGGTGAAGCGGTGAAAATCTTCGTAGTGAAAAAAGATCCATCGCTTACCGAAGAGTCACTGG
TGACCTTTTGCCGCCGTCAGCTCACGGGCTACAAAGTACCGAAGCTGGTGGAGTTTCGTGATGAGTTACC
GAAATCTAACGTCGGAAAAATTTTGCGACGAGAATTACGTGACGAAGCGGGCGGCAAAGTGGACAATAAA
GCCTGA
