>Addgene plasmid #65585 | PAS518 (TJF085) | addgene partial sequence | sequence record 114862 | pBRrevBam 5'-GGTGATGTCGGCGATATAGG-3'
GGCCACGATGCGTCCGGCGTAGAGGATCGAGATCGATCTCGATCCCGCGAAATTAATACGACTCACTATA
GGGGAATTGTGAGCGGATAACAATTCCCCTCTAGAAATAATTTTGTTTAACTTTAAGAAGGAGATATACC
ATGGCATTGAAGAAGGTTTGGCTTAACCGTTATCCCGCGGACGTTCCGACGGAGATCAACCCTGACCGTT
ATCAATCTCTGGTAGATATGTTTGAGCAGTCGGTCGCGCGCTACGCCGATCAACCTGCGTTTGTGAATAT
GGGGGAGGTAATGACCTTCCGCAAGCTGGAAGAACGCAGTCGCGCGTTTGCCGCTTATTTGCAACAAGGG
TTGGGGCTGAAGAAAGGCGATCGCGTTGCGTTGATGATGCCTAATTTATTGCAATATCCGGTGGCGCTGT
TTGGCATTTTGCGTGCCGGGATGATCGTCGTAAACGTTAACCCGTTGTATACCCCGCGTGAGCTTGAGCA
TCAGCTTAACGATAGCGGCGCATCGGCGATTGTTATCGTGTCTAACTTTGCTCACACACTGGAAAAAGTG
GTTGATAAAACCGCCGTTCAGCACGTAATTCTGACCCGTATGGGCGATCAGCTATCTACGGCAAAAGGCA
CGGTAGTCAATTTCGTTGTTAAATACATCAAGCGTTTGGTGCCGAAATACCATCTGCCAGATGCCATTTC
ATTTCGTAGCGCACTGCATAACGGCTACCGGATGCAGTACGTCAAACCCGAACTGGTGCCGGAAGATTTA
GCTTTTCTGCAATACACCGGCGGCACCACTGGTGTGGCGAAAGGCGCGATGCTGACTCACCGCAATATGC
TGGCGAACCTGGAACAGGTTAACGCGACCTATGGTCCGCTGTTGCATCCGGGCAAAGAGCTGGTGGTGAC
GGCGCTGCCGCTGTATCACATTTTTGCCCTGACCATTAACTGCCTGCTGTTTATCGAACTGGGTGGGCAG
AACCTGCTTATCACTAACCCGCGCGATATTCCAGGGTTGGTAAAAGAGTTAGCGAAATATCCGTTTACCG
CTATCCCGGGGCGTTAACCCTTGTTCAAGGCGTTGCTG
