>Addgene plasmid #65585 | PAS518 (TJF085) | addgene partial sequence | sequence record 114868 | T7term 5'-GCTAGTTATTGCTCAGCGG-3'
TAGACGAGTCCATGGTGGCTGGCGTTCAAATTTCGCAGCAGCGGTTTCTTTACCAGACTCGAGGGTACCG
ACGTCAGCGATCGCGTGGCCGGCCGATATCCAATTGAGATCTGCCATATGTATATCTCCTTCTTATACTT
AACTAATATACTAAGATGGGGAATTGTTATCCGCTCACAATTCCCCTATAGTGAGTCGTATTAATTTCGA
TTATGCGGCCGTGTACAATACGATTACTTTCTGTTCGACTTAAGCATTATGCGGCCGCAAGCTTGGATCC
TCATTCATTCAGTGATGATGATGGTGATGAGAAGAACCTCAGGCTTTATTGTCCACTTTGCCGCCCGCTT
CGTCACGTAATTCTCGTCGCAAAATTTTTCCGACGTTAGATTTCGGTAACTCATCACGAAACTCCACCAG
CTTCGGTACTTTGTAGCCCGTGAGCTGACGGCGGCAAAAGGTCACCAGTGACTCTTCGGTAAGCGATGGA
TCTTTTTTCACTACGAAGATTTTCACCGCTTCACCACTGGAGCCGGAAGGTACGCCAACAGCCGCGACTT
CCTGTACGCCAGGATGCTGCATGACGACATCTTCAATCTCGTTGGGATAGACGTTAAAACCGGAAACCAG
AATCATGTCTTTTTTACGATCGACAATGCGCAGGAACCCTTCTTCATCCATCACCGCGATGTCGCCGGTG
TGTAACCAGCCATTTTTGATGATCTCATCTGTAGCATCCGGACGCTGCCAGTAACCCAGCATCACCTGCG
GTCCTTTGACACAAAGCTCACCCGGTTGACCCGGTGGTACTTCATTATCATCATCATCCACCAGTTTGGC
TTCCGTCGACGGCACCGGCAAACCGATGCTACCACTATGATAATCAATATCATATGGGTTAACGCTGACC
AGCGGCGCACACTCGGTAAGGCCATAGCCTTCCAGCAGATACTGTCCTGTCAGTTTCACCCAACGCTCTG
CCACCACTTGCTGCACTGGCATCCCTCCGCCTGCGGAAAGATGCAAACTGGAGAAATCCAGCTGCTGGAA
CTCCTTATTGTTCAGCA
