[The description below was written by a language model from this plasmid's Addgene catalogue record.]
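Description:
PAS518 (TJF085) is a bacterial expression plasmid built on the Novagen pETDuet-1 backbone, a vector designed for T7-driven protein production in E. coli. The backbone is listed at 5420 bp and the complete construct at 7084 bp. It is selected with ampicillin and is recorded as high copy. No feature table accompanies the record, so the origin of replication and other backbone elements are not individually documented here. pETDuet-1 is generally known as a dual-cassette vector with two T7 promoter/lac operator-controlled cloning regions and a lacI repressor gene.

The insert is the E. coli fadD gene (1686 bp), which encodes the acyl-CoA synthetase that activates free fatty acids to their CoA thioesters. It carries the single amino-acid substitution R554G. The gene was cloned by restriction digestion between NcoI and HindIII, although the record does not say whether these sites remain intact. Expression is driven by the T7 lacO promoter, so transcription depends on a host that supplies T7 RNA polymerase. The lac operator lets the lac repressor hold the promoter off until an inducer such as IPTG is added. No epitope or purification tag is recorded, and nothing is listed as occupying a second cloning region.

According to the associated publication title, the plasmid comes from work aimed at enhancing FadD activity on medium-chain fatty acids. The R554G variant is therefore presumably one of the mutants examined for altered activity on such substrates. The construct suits expressing this variant in E. coli for comparison with wild-type FadD or other mutants.
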