Addgene plasmid #65585: PAS518 (TJF085)
Purpose: pETDuet-1 Containing FadD R554G
Depositing lab: Pamela Silver. Depositing organization: Harvard Medical School. Publication: Enhancement of E. coli acyl-CoA synthetase FadD activity on medium chain fatty acids. Ford TJ, Way JC. PeerJ. 2015 Jun 30;3:e1040. doi: 10.7717/peerj.1040. eCollection 2015. PubMed 26157619.
Backbone
  Vector backbone: pETDuet-1
  Backbone manufacturer: Novagen
  Backbone size w/o insert (bp): 5420
  Total vector size (bp): 7084
  Vector type: Bacterial Expression
Growth in bacteria
  Bacterial resistance: Ampicillin, 100 μg/mL
  Growth temperature: 37°C
  Growth strain: Mach1
  Copy number: High Copy
Gene/Insert
  Gene/Insert name: FadD
  Species: E. coli
  Insert size (bp): 1686
  Mutation: R554G
  Promoter: T7 lacO
  Cloning method: Restriction Enzyme; 5′ cloning site NcoI (unknown if destroyed); 3′ cloning site HindIII (unknown if destroyed)
  Sequencing primers: 5′ ctcgatcccgcgaaattaatacg; 3′ CTTAAGCATTATGCGGCCGCAAG
Terms and licenses: Academic/Nonprofit Terms; Industry Terms: Not Available to Industry
How to cite: PAS518 (TJF085) was a gift from Pamela Silver (Addgene plasmid # 65585 ; http://n2t.net/addgene:65585 ; RRID:Addgene_65585)
